Addgene plasmid #148454: pT7-EGFP-C1-HsRCK-RFQNRtoEDAAA-shRNAres_AC
Purpose: Mammalian Expression of HsRck-RFQNRtoEDAAA-shRNAres
Depositing lab: Elisa Izaurralde. Depositing organization: Max Planck Institute for Developmental Biology. Publication: miRISC and the CCR4-NOT complex silence mRNA targets independently of 43S ribosomal scanning. Kuzuoglu-Ozturk D, Bhandari D, Huntzinger E, Fauser M, Helms S, Izaurralde E. EMBO J. 2016 Jun 1;35(11):1186-203. doi: 10.15252/embj.201592901. Epub 2016 Mar 23. PubMed 27009120.
Backbone
  Vector backbone: Unknown
  Vector type: Mammalian Expression
Growth in bacteria
  Bacterial resistance: Kanamycin, 50 μg/mL
  Growth temperature: 37°C
  Growth strain: DH5alpha
  Copy number: High Copy
Gene/Insert
  Gene/Insert name: HsRck-RFQNRtoEDAAA-shRNAres (alt name: DDX6)
  Species: H. sapiens (human)
  Entrez Gene: DDX6 (a.k.a. HLR2, IDDILF, P54, RCK, Rck/p54)
  Cloning method: Unknown
Terms and licenses: Academic/Nonprofit Terms; Industry Terms: Not Available to Industry
Depositor comments: ORF extracted from NCBI: NM_004397.3 Plasmids from this collection were made available to the research community and donated after the lab closed. Please note that the sequence provided by the depositing laboratory may be theoretical/predicted or based on Sanger sequencing results. There may be discrepancies between sequencing results obtained by Addgene and the depositor sequence. If an Addgene verified sequence is not available, please contact before placing your order to request that our lab fully sequence the plasmid.
How to cite: pT7-EGFP-C1-HsRCK-RFQNRtoEDAAA-shRNAres_AC was a gift from Elisa Izaurralde (Addgene plasmid # 148454 ; http://n2t.net/addgene:148454 ; RRID:Addgene_148454)
