[The description below was written by a language model from this plasmid's Addgene catalogue record and pLannotate feature annotations shown in this document.]
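Description:
pT7-EGFP-C1-HsRCK-RFQNRtoEDAAA-shRNAres_AC is a 6.2 kb mammalian expression plasmid encoding human DDX6 (also called RCK or p54) fused to the C-terminus of EGFP. The catalogue entry lists the backbone as unknown, but the name and feature layout are consistent with an EGFP-C1-type vector to which a T7 promoter has been added. The CMV immediate early enhancer and promoter drive transcription in mammalian cells. The T7 promoter lies just upstream of the EGFP coding sequence and could also allow transcription by T7 RNA polymerase. EGFP is followed by a short multiple cloning site remnant, the DDX6 open reading frame, and an SV40 polyadenylation signal. Short annotated fragments such as an HIV-1 LTR piece, SV40 large T antigen, ble and bGH poly(A) are probably incidental sequence matches within backbone regions rather than functional elements.

The plasmid is propagated in E. coli at high copy from a ColE1/pUC-type origin and also carries an f1 origin. A single NeoR/KanR cassette sits behind both a bacterial promoter and the SV40 early promoter and ends with the HSV TK poly(A) signal. It provides kanamycin resistance in bacteria and G418 selection in mammalian cells.

As the name indicates, the DDX6 insert carries a substitution of the residues RFQNR with EDAAA and is made shRNA-resistant. The record does not give the positions of these changes or their functional consequence. shRNA resistance suggests use in complementation experiments, where endogenous DDX6 is depleted and the tagged mutant is re-expressed. The associated publication concerns silencing of mRNA targets by miRISC and the CCR4-NOT complex.
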