Features (pLannotate 1.2.2; 18 found; start..end, strand, type, name):
     61..364     +  enhancer       CMV enhancer: human cytomegalovirus immediate early enhancer
    365..568     +  promoter       CMV promoter: human cytomegalovirus (CMV) immediate early promoter
    564..597     +  LTR            5' LTR (truncated) (fragment): truncated 5' long terminal repeat (LTR) from HIV-1
    613..631     +  promoter       T7 promoter: promoter for bacteriophage T7 RNA polymerase
    665..1381    +  CDS            EGFP: EGFP is a basic (constitutively fluorescent) green fluorescent protein published in 1996, derived from Aequorea victoria. It is reported to be a rapidly-maturing weak dimer with moderate acid sensitivity.
   1382..1402    +  misc_feature   MCS (fragment): multiple cloning site
   1403..2818    +  CDS            DDX6: DDX6_HUMAN - Also known as HLR2, RCK. Experimental evidence at protein level: Swiss-Prot protein existence level 1. Essential for the formation of P-bodies, cytosolic membrane- less ribonucleoprotein granules involved in RNA metabolism through the coordinated storage of mRNAs encoding regulatory functions (PubMed:25995375, PubMed:27342281, PubMed:31422817). Plays a role in P- bodies to coordinate the storage of translationally inactive mRNAs in the cytoplasm and prevent their degradation (PubMed:27342281). In the process of mRNA degradation, plays a role in mRNA decapping (PubMed:16364915). Bl
   2821..2843    +  misc_feature   MCS (fragment): multiple cloning site
   2855..2939    +  CDS            large T antigen (fragment): large T antigen from SV40 (simian virus 40)
   2962..3083    +  polyA_signal   SV40 poly(A) signal: SV40 polyadenylation signal
   3117..3545    -  rep_origin     f1 ori (sequence partly withheld): f1 bacteriophage origin of replication; arrow indicates direction of (+) strand synthesis
   3572..3676    +  promoter       AmpR promoter: bla
   3678..4035    +  promoter       SV40 promoter: SV40 enhancer and early promoter
   4070..4864    +  CDS            NeoR/KanR: aminoglycoside phosphotransferase from Tn5; aph(3')-II (or nptII); confers resistance to neomycin, kanamycin, and G418 (Geneticin®)
   4885..5037    +  CDS            ble (fragment): BLE_KLEPN - Experimental evidence at protein level: Swiss-Prot protein existence level 1. Binding protein with a strong affinity to the bleomycin family of antibiotics. Binds to CL990; an antimitotic-antibiotic compound. From Klebsiella pneumoniae.
   5096..5143    +  polyA_signal   HSV TK poly(A) signal: herpes simplex virus thymidine kinase polyadenylation signal (Cole and Stacy, 1985)
   5234..5250    -  polyA_signal   bGH poly(A) signal (fragment): bovine growth hormone polyadenylation signal
   5472..6060    +  rep_origin     ori: high-copy-number ColE1/pMB1/pBR322/pUC origin of replication
>Addgene plasmid #148454 | pT7-EGFP-C1-HsRCK-RFQNRtoEDAAA-shRNAres_AC | depositor full sequence | sequence record 290902 | Full Sequence
TAGTTATTAATAGTAATCAATTACGGGGTCATTAGTTCATAGCCCATATATGGAGTTCCGCGTTACATAA
CTTACGGTAAATGGCCCGCCTGGCTGACCGCCCAACGACCCCCGCCCATTGACGTCAATAATGACGTATG
TTCCCATAGTAACGCCAATAGGGACTTTCCATTGACGTCAATGGGTGGAGTATTTACGGTAAACTGCCCA
CTTGGCAGTACATCAAGTGTATCATATGCCAAGTACGCCCCCTATTGACGTCAATGACGGTAAATGGCCC
GCCTGGCATTATGCCCAGTACATGACCTTATGGGACTTTCCTACTTGGCAGTACATCTACGTATTAGTCA
TCGCTATTACCATGGTGATGCGGTTTTGGCAGTACATCAATGGGCGTGGATAGCGGTTTGACTCACGGGG
ATTTCCAAGTCTCCACCCCATTGACGTCAATGGGAGTTTGTTTTGGCACCAAAATCAACGGGACTTTCCA
AAATGTCGTAACAACTCCGCCCCATTGACGCAAATGGGCGGTAGGCGTGTACGGTGGGAGGTCTATATAA
GCAGAGCTCTCTGGCTAACTAGAGAACCCACTGCTTACTGGCTTATCGAAATTAATACGACTCACTATAG
GGAGACCCAAGCTCTAGCGCTACCGGTCGCCACCATGGTGAGCAAGGGCGAGGAGCTGTTCACCGGGGTG
GTGCCCATCCTGGTCGAGCTGGACGGCGACGTAAACGGCCACAAGTTCAGCGTGTCCGGCGAGGGCGAGG
GCGATGCCACCTACGGCAAGCTGACCCTGAAGTTCATCTGCACCACCGGCAAGCTGCCCGTGCCCTGGCC
CACCCTCGTGACCACCCTGACCTACGGCGTGCAGTGCTTCAGCCGCTACCCCGACCACATGAAGCAGCAC
GACTTCTTCAAGTCCGCCATGCCCGAAGGCTACGTCCAGGAGCGCACCATCTTCTTCAAGGACGACGGCA
ACTACAAGACCCGCGCCGAGGTGAAGTTCGAGGGCGACACCCTGGTGAACCGCATCGAGCTGAAGGGCAT
CGACTTCAAGGAGGACGGCAACATCCTGGGGCACAAGCTGGAGTACAACTACAACAGCCACAACGTCTAT
ATCATGGCCGACAAGCAGAAGAACGGCATCAAGGTGAACTTCAAGATCCGCCACAACATCGAGGACGGCA
GCGTGCAGCTCGCCGACCACTACCAGCAGAACACCCCCATCGGCGACGGCCCCGTGCTGCTGCCCGACAA
CCACTACCTGAGCACCCAGTCCGCCCTGAGCAAAGACCCCAACGAGAAGCGCGATCACATGGTCCTGCTG
GAGTTCGTGACCGCCGCCGGGATCACTCTCGGCATGGACGAGCTGTACAAGTCCGGACTCAGATCTCGAG
CTATGGGTCTGTCCAGTCAAAATGGTCAGCTGAGAGGCCCTGTGAAACCCACTGGTGGCCCTGGAGGAGG
GGGCACACAGACACAGCAACAGATGAACCAGCTGAAAAACACCAACACAATCAATAATGGCACTCAGCAG
CAAGCACAGAGTATGACCACCACTATTAAACCTGGTGATGACTGGAAAAAGACTTTAAAACTCCCTCCAA
AGGATCTAAGAATCAAAACTTCGGATGTGACCTCCACAAAAGGAAATGAGTTTGAAGATTACTGTTTGAA
AGAGGAGTTACTGATGGGAATTGATGAAATGGGCTGGGAAAAGCCATCTCCTATTCAGGAGGAGAGCATT
CCCATTGCTTTATCTGGTAGGGATATCTTAGCTAGAGCAAAAAATGGAACAGGCAAGAGCGGTGCCTACC
TCATTCCCTTACTTGAACGGCTAGACCTGAAGAAGGACAATATACAAGCAATGGTGATTGTTCCCACTAG
AGAACTTGCTCTACAGGTCAGTCAAATTTGCATCCAGGTCAGCAAACACATGGGAGGGGCCAAAGTGATG
GCAACCACAGGAGGAACCAATTTACGAGATGACATAATGAGGCTTGATGATACAGTGCACGTGGTGATTG
CTACCCCTGGGAGAATCCTGGATCTTATTAAGAAAGGAGTAGCAAAGGTTGATCATGTCCAGATGATAGT
ATTGGATGAGGCAGATAAGTTGCTGTCACAGGATTTTGTGCAGATAATGGAGGATATTATTCTCACGCTA
CCTAAAAACAGGCAGATTTTACTATATTCCGCTACTTTCCCTCTTAGTGTACAGAAGTTCATGAATTCCC
ATTTACAAAAGCCATACGAAATTAACCTGATGGAGGAACTAACTCTGAAGGGAGTAACCCAGTACTACGC
ATATGTAACTGAGCGCCAAAAAGTACACTGCCTCAACACACTTTTCTCCAGGCTTGCAATAGCCCAGTCG
ATCATTTTCTGTAACTCCTCTCAGCGAGTTGAATTGCTAGCCAAGAAGATTTCTCAACTGGGTTATTCTT
GCTTCTATATTCATGCTAAAATGAGGCAGGAACATCGAAATCGTGTATTTCATGATTTCCGAAATGGCTT
ATGCGCCAATCTTGTTTGCACTGATCTGTTTACCCGAGGTATTGATATACAAGCTGTGAATGTGGTAATA
AACTTTGATTTCCCAAAGCTGGCAGAGACCTATCTCCATCGTATTGGAAGATCAGGTCGCTTTGGTCATC
TTGGCTTAGCCATCAACTTGATCACATATGATGATCGCTTCAACCTGAAAAGTATTGAGGAGCAGCTGGG
AACAGAAATTAAACCTATTCCGAGCAACATTGATAAGAGCCTGTATGTGGCAGAATACCACAGCGAGCCT
GTAGAAGATGAGAAACCTTAACCGCGGGCCCGGGATCCACCGGATCTAGATAACTGATCATAATCAGCCA
TACCACATTTGTAGAGGTTTTACTTGCTTTAAAAAACCTCCCACACCTCCCCCTGAACCTGAAACATAAA
ATGAATGCAATTGTTGTTGTTAACTTGTTTATTGCAGCTTATAATGGTTACAAATAAAGCAATAGCATCA
CAAATTTCACAAATAAAGCATTTTTTTCACTGCATTCTAGTTGTGGTTTGTCCAAACTCATCAATGTATC
TTAACGCGTAAATTGTAAGCGTTAATATTTTGTTAAAATTCGCGTTAAATTTTTGTTAAATCAGCTCATT
TTTTAACCAATAGGCCGAAATCGGCAAAATCCCTTATAAATCAAAAGAATAGACCGAGATAGGGT
[37 nt withheld, positions 3216-3252]
AAAGAACGTGGACTCCAACGTCAAAGG
[49 nt withheld, positions 3280-3328]
T
[91 nt withheld, positions 3330-3420]
G
[124 nt withheld, positions 3422-3545]
CAGGTGGCACTTTTCGGGGAAATGTGCGCGGAACCCCTATTTGTTTATTTTTCTAAATACATTCAAATAT
GTATCCGCTCATGAGACAATAACCCTGATAAATGCTTCAATAATATTGAAAAAGGAAGAGTCCTGAGGCG
GAAAGAACCAGCTGTGGAATGTGTGTCAGTTAGGGTGTGGAAAGTCCCCAGGCTCCCCAGCAGGCAGAAG
TATGCAAAGCATGCATCTCAATTAGTCAGCAACCAGGTGTGGAAAGTCCCCAGGCTCCCCAGCAGGCAGA
AGTATGCAAAGCATGCATCTCAATTAGTCAGCAACCATAGTCCCGCCCCTAACTCCGCCCATCCCGCCCC
TAACTCCGCCCAGTTCCGCCCATTCTCCGCCCCATGGCTGACTAATTTTTTTTATTTATGCAGAGGCCGA
GGCCGCCTCGGCCTCTGAGCTATTCCAGAAGTAGTGAGGAGGCTTTTTTGGAGGCCTAGGCTTTTGCAAA
GATCGATCAAGAGACAGGATGAGGATCGTTTCGCATGATTGAACAAGATGGATTGCACGCAGGTTCTCCG
GCCGCTTGGGTGGAGAGGCTATTCGGCTATGACTGGGCACAACAGACAATCGGCTGCTCTGATGCCGCCG
TGTTCCGGCTGTCAGCGCAGGGGCGCCCGGTTCTTTTTGTCAAGACCGACCTGTCCGGTGCCCTGAATGA
ACTGCAAGACGAGGCAGCGCGGCTATCGTGGCTGGCCACGACGGGCGTTCCTTGCGCAGCTGTGCTCGAC
GTTGTCACTGAAGCGGGAAGGGACTGGCTGCTATTGGGCGAAGTGCCGGGGCAGGATCTCCTGTCATCTC
ACCTTGCTCCTGCCGAGAAAGTATCCATCATGGCTGATGCAATGCGGCGGCTGCATACGCTTGATCCGGC
TACCTGCCCATTCGACCACCAAGCGAAACATCGCATCGAGCGAGCACGTACTCGGATGGAAGCCGGTCTT
GTCGATCAGGATGATCTGGACGAAGAGCATCAGGGGCTCGCGCCAGCCGAACTGTTCGCCAGGCTCAAGG
CGAGCATGCCCGACGGCGAGGATCTCGTCGTGACCCATGGCGATGCCTGCTTGCCGAATATCATGGTGGA
AAATGGCCGCTTTTCTGGATTCATCGACTGTGGCCGGCTGGGTGTGGCGGACCGCTATCAGGACATAGCG
TTGGCTACCCGTGATATTGCTGAAGAGCTTGGCGGCGAATGGGCTGACCGCTTCCTCGTGCTTTACGGTA
TCGCCGCTCCCGATTCGCAGCGCATCGCCTTCTATCGCCTTCTTGACGAGTTCTTCTGAGCGGGACTCTG
GGGTTCGAAATGACCGACCAAGCGACGCCCAACCTGCCATCACGAGATTTCGATTCCACCGCCGCCTTCT
ATGAAAGGTTGGGCTTCGGAATCGTTTTCCGGGACGCCGGCTGGATGATCCTCCAGCGCGGGGATCTCAT
GCTGGAGTTCTTCGCCCACCCTAGGGGGAGGCTAACTGAAACACGGAAGGAGACAATACCGGAAGGAACC
CGCGCTATGACGGCAATAAAAAGACAGAATAAAACGCACGGTGTTGGGTCGTTTGTTCATAAACGCGGGG
TTCGGTCCCAGGGCTGGCACTCTGTCGATACCCCACCGAGACCCCATTGGGGCCAATACGCCCGCGTTTC
TTCCTTTTCCCCACCCCACCCCCCAAGTTCGGGTGAAGGCCCAGGGCTCGCAGCCAACGTCGGGGCGGCA
GGCCCTGCCATAGCCTCAGGTTACTCATATATACTTTAGATTGATTTAAAACTTCATTTTTAATTTAAAA
GGATCTAGGTGAAGATCCTTTTTGATAATCTCATGACCAAAATCCCTTAACGTGAGTTTTCGTTCCACTG
AGCGTCAGACCCCGTAGAAAAGATCAAAGGATCTTCTTGAGATCCTTTTTTTCTGCGCGTAATCTGCTGC
TTGCAAACAAAAAAACCACCGCTACCAGCGGTGGTTTGTTTGCCGGATCAAGAGCTACCAACTCTTTTTC
CGAAGGTAACTGGCTTCAGCAGAGCGCAGATACCAAATACTGTCCTTCTAGTGTAGCCGTAGTTAGGCCA
CCACTTCAAGAACTCTGTAGCACCGCCTACATACCTCGCTCTGCTAATCCTGTTACCAGTGGCTGCTGCC
AGTGGCGATAAGTCGTGTCTTACCGGGTTGGACTCAAGACGATAGTTACCGGATAAGGCGCAGCGGTCGG
GCTGAACGGGGGGTTCGTGCACACAGCCCAGCTTGGAGCGAACGACCTACACCGAACTGAGATACCTACA
GCGTGAGCTATGAGAAAGCGCCACGCTTCCCGAAGGGAGAAAGGCGGACAGGTATCCGGTAAGCGGCAGG
GTCGGAACAGGAGAGCGCACGAGGGAGCTTCCAGGGGGAAACGCCTGGTATCTTTATAGTCCTGTCGGGT
TTCGCCACCTCTGACTTGAGCGTCGATTTTTGTGATGCTCGTCAGGGGGGCGGAGCCTATGGAAAAACGC
CAGCAACGCGGCCTTTTTACGGTTCCTGGCCTTTTGCTGGCCTTTTGCTCACATGTTCTTTCCTGCGTTA
TCCCCTGATTCTGTGGATAACCGTATTACCGCCATGCAT
